Addgene plasmid #90899: SMC6 G4.4 gRNA
Purpose: 3rd generation lentiviral gRNA plasmid targeting human SMC6
Depositing lab: Iain Cheeseman. Depositing organization: Whitehead Institute for Biomedical Research. Publication: Large-Scale Analysis of CRISPR/Cas9 Cell-Cycle Knockouts Reveals the Diversity of p53-Dependent Responses to Cell-Cycle Defects. McKinley KL, Cheeseman IM. Dev Cell. 2017 Feb 27;40(4):405-420.e2. doi: 10.1016/j.devcel.2017.01.012. Epub 2017 Feb 16. PubMed 28216383.
Backbone
  Vector backbone: pLenti-sgRNA
  Backbone manufacturer: Eric Lander & David Sabatini labs (Addgene plasmid #71409)
  Backbone size w/o insert (bp): 9151
  Vector type: Lentiviral, CRISPR
  Selectable markers: Puromycin
Growth in bacteria
  Bacterial resistance: Ampicillin, 100 μg/mL
  Growth temperature: 37°C
  Growth strain: NEB Stable
  Copy number: Unknown
Gene/Insert
  Gene/Insert name: SMC6 (Guide Designation G4.4) (alt name: pKMKO series)
  gRNA/shRNA sequence: CACCgACAGCTCTCATAGTCGGTCT
  Species: H. sapiens (human)
  Promoter: U6
  Cloning method: Restriction Enzyme; 5′ cloning site BsmBI (destroyed during cloning); 3′ cloning site BsmBI (destroyed during cloning)
  Sequencing primers: 5′ hU6-F (5'-GAGGGCCTATTTCCCATGATT-3'); 3′ EF1a-R (5'-CACGGCGACTACTGCACTTA-3')
Terms and licenses: Academic/Nonprofit Terms; Industry Terms: Not Available to Industry
Depositor comments: Please note that gRNA target sequence listed is not strictly the 20nt spacer sequence, but also contains the 5' BsmBI overhang. For more information about knockout human cell lines generated using this plasmid, please see http://cellcycleknockouts.wi.mit.edu/ .
How to cite: SMC6 G4.4 gRNA was a gift from Iain Cheeseman (Addgene plasmid # 90899 ; http://n2t.net/addgene:90899 ; RRID:Addgene_90899)
