[The description below was written by a language model from this plasmid's Addgene catalogue record and pLannotate feature annotations shown in this document.]
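Description:
SMC6 G4.4 gRNA is a third-generation lentiviral CRISPR plasmid built on the pLenti-sgRNA backbone that expresses a single guide RNA against human SMC6. The guide was cloned between two BsmBI sites, both destroyed in the process, placing the spacer directly downstream of the human U6 RNA polymerase III promoter and upstream of the Streptococcus pyogenes Cas9 guide scaffold (annotated as a tracrRNA fragment). No Cas9 coding sequence is annotated, so the nuclease has to be supplied separately in the target cells. Downstream of the guide cassette, an EF-1α core promoter drives puromycin N-acetyltransferase for selection of transduced mammalian cells, followed by a WPRE to enhance transcript expression.

The viral framework consists of an RSV promoter fused to a truncated HIV-1 5' LTR, which makes genomic RNA transcription Tat-independent, together with the Ψ packaging signal, a gag fragment, the RRE for Rev-dependent export, a cPPT/CTS, and a self-inactivating ΔU3 3' LTR. Packaging functions must therefore be provided in trans. An SV40 poly(A) signal and SV40 origin lie outside the 3' LTR. In bacteria the plasmid is maintained through a high-copy ColE1/pUC-type origin and ampicillin resistance, and it also carries an f1 origin and remnants of lac and T3/T7 cloning-vector sequences.

Two sequencing records are given, of 7,324 and 7,302 nt. They have identical feature content and differ by 22 nt between the U6 promoter and the scaffold. Both are shorter than the 9,151 bp listed for the empty backbone, a difference the record does not explain. The plasmid belongs to a guide series used to generate knockout human cell lines in a large-scale analysis of cell-cycle genes.
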