Features (pLannotate 1.2.2; 27 found; start..end, strand, type, name):
     49..70      +  protein_bind   CAP binding site: CAP binding activates transcription in the presence of cAMP. E. coli catabolite activator protein
     85..115     +  promoter       lac promoter: promoter for the E. coli lac operon
    123..139     +  protein_bind   lac operator: The lac repressor binds to the lac operator to inhibit transcription in E. coli. This inhibition can be relieved by adding lactose or isopropyl-β-D-thiogalactopyranoside (IPTG). lac repressor encoded by lacI
    184..202     +  promoter       T3 promoter: promoter for bacteriophage T3 RNA polymerase
    230..456     +  promoter       RSV promoter: Rous sarcoma virus enhancer/promoter
    457..637     +  LTR            5' LTR (truncated): truncated 5' long terminal repeat (LTR) from HIV-1
    684..809     +  misc_feature   HIV-1 Ψ: packaging signal of human immunodeficiency virus type 1
    793..1156    +  CDS            HIV-1 gag (fragment): gag protein from human immunodeficiency virus 1; gag
   1302..1535    +  misc_feature   RRE: The Rev response element (RRE) of HIV-1 allows for Rev-dependent mRNA export from the nucleus to the cytoplasm.
   1912..1938    +  CDS            Rev (fragment): human immunodeficiency virus 1 (HIV-1) Rev protein; rev; enhances nuclear export of unspliced and incompletely spliced viral mRNAs
   1942..2182    +  promoter       U6 promoter: RNA polymerase III promoter for human U6 snRNA
   2252..2319    +  misc_RNA       tracrRNA (fragment): trans-activating CRISPR RNA for the Streptococcus pyogenes CRISPR/Cas9 system
   2368..2485    +  misc_feature   cPPT/CTS: central polypurine tract and central termination sequence of HIV-1
   2554..2765    +  promoter       EF-1α core promoter: core promoter for human elongation factor EF-1α
   2791..3390    +  CDS            PuroR (fragment): puromycin N-acetyltransferase; pac from Streptomyces; confers resistance to puromycin
   3406..3994    +  misc_feature   WPRE: woodchuck hepatitis virus posttranscriptional regulatory element
   4045..4064    +  misc_feature   cPPT/CTS (fragment): central polypurine tract and central termination sequence of HIV-1
   4066..4299    +  LTR            3' LTR (ΔU3): self-inactivating 3' long terminal repeat (LTR) from HIV-1
   4377..4498    +  polyA_signal   SV40 poly(A) signal: SV40 polyadenylation signal
   4538..4673    +  rep_origin     SV40 ori: SV40 origin of replication
   4694..4712    -  promoter       T7 promoter: promoter for bacteriophage T7 RNA polymerase
   4720..4875    +  CDS            lacZα (fragment): LacZα fragment of β-galactosidase; lacZ fragment
   4880..5308    +  rep_origin     f1 ori (sequence partly withheld): f1 bacteriophage origin of replication; arrow indicates direction of (+) strand synthesis
   5361..5465    +  promoter       AmpR promoter: bla
   5466..6326    +  CDS            AmpR: β-lactamase; bla; confers resistance to ampicillin, carbenicillin, and related antibiotics
   6497..7085    +  rep_origin     ori: high-copy-number ColE1/pMB1/pBR322/pUC origin of replication
   7268..36      +  CDS            lacI (fragment) (across the origin): lac repressor; lacI; The lac repressor binds to the lac operator to inhibit transcription in E. coli. This inhibition can be relieved by adding lactose or isopropyl-β-D-thiogalactopyranoside (IPTG).
>Addgene plasmid #90899 | SMC6 G4.4 gRNA | addgene full sequence | sequence record 190610 | Addgene Partial NGS Result
GCACGACAGGTTTCCCGACTGGAAAGCGGGCAGTGAGCGCAACGCAATTAATGTGAGTTAGCTCACTCAT
TAGGCACCCCAGGCTTTACACTTTATGCTTCCGGCTCGTATGTTGTGTGGAATTGTGAGCGGATAACAAT
TTCACACAGGAAACAGCTATGACCATGATTACGCCAAGCGCGCAATTAACCCTCACTAAAGGGAACAAAA
GCTGGAGCTGCAAGCTTAATGTAGTCTTATGCAATACTCTTGTAGTCTTGCAACATGGTAACGATGAGTT
AGCAACATGCCTTACAAGGAGAGAAAAAGCACCGTGCATGCCGATTGGTGGAAGTAAGGTGGTACGATCG
TGCCTTATTAGGAAGGCAACAGACGGGTCTGACATGGATTGGACGAACCACTGAATTGCCGCATTGCAGA
GATATTGTATTTAAGTGCCTAGCTCGATACATAAACGGGTCTCTCTGGTTAGACCAGATCTGAGCCTGGG
AGCTCTCTGGCTAACTAGGGAACCCACTGCTTAAGCCTCAATAAAGCTTGCCTTGAGTGCTTCAAGTAGT
GTGTGCCCGTCTGTTGTGTGACTCTGGTAACTAGAGATCCCTCAGACCCTTTTAGTCAGTGTGGAAAATC
TCTAGCAGTGGCGCCCGAACAGGGACTTGAAAGCGAAAGGGAAACCAGAGGAGCTCTCTCGACGCAGGAC
TCGGCTTGCTGAAGCGCGCACGGCAAGAGGCGAGGGGCGGCGACTGGTGAGTACGCCAAAAATTTTGACT
AGCGGAGGCTAGAAGGAGAGAGATGGGTGCGAGAGCGTCAGTATTAAGCGGGGGAGAATTAGATCGCGAT
GGGAAAAAATTCGGTTAAGGCCAGGGGGAAAGAAAAAATATAAATTAAAACATATAGTATGGGCAAGCAG
GGAGCTAGAACGATTCGCAGTTAATCCTGGCCTGTTAGAAACATCAGAAGGCTGTAGACAAATACTGGGA
CAGCTACAACCATCCCTTCAGACAGGATCAGAAGAACTTAGATCATTATATAATACAGTAGCAACCCTCT
ATTGTGTGCATCAAAGGATAGAGATAAAAGACACCAAGGAAGCTTTAGACAAGATAGAGGAAGAGCAAAA
CAAAAGTAAGACCACCGCACAGCAAGCGGCCGCTGATCTTCAGACCTGGAGGAGGAGATATGAGGGACAA
TTGGAGAAGTGAATTATATAAATATAAAGTAGTAAAAATTGAACCATTAGGAGTAGCACCCACCAAGGCA
AAGAGAAGAGTGGTGCAGAGAGAAAAAAGAGCAGTGGGAATAGGAGCTTTGTTCCTTGGGTTCTTGGGAG
CAGCAGGAAGCACTATGGGCGCAGCGTCAATGACGCTGACGGTACAGGCCAGACAATTATTGTCTGGTAT
AGTGCAGCAGCAGAACAATTTGCTGAGGGCTATTGAGGCGCAACAGCATCTGTTGCAACTCACAGTCTGG
GGCATCAAGCAGCTCCAGGCAAGAATCCTGGCTGTGGAAAGATACCTAAAGGATCAACAGCTCCTGGGGA
TTTGGGGTTGCTCTGGAAAACTCATTTGCACCACTGCTGTGCCTTGGAATGCTAGTTGGAGTAATAAATC
TCTGGAACAGATTTGGAATCACACGACCTGGATGGAGTGGGACAGAGAAATTAACAATTACACAAGCTTA
ATACACTCCTTAATTGAAGAATCGCAAAACCAGCAAGAAAAGAATGAACAAGAATTATTGGAATTAGATA
AATGGGCAAGTTTGTGGAATTGGTTTAACATAACAAATTGGCTGTGGTATATAAAATTATTCATAATGAT
AGTAGGAGGCTTGGTAGGTTTAAGAATAGTTTTTGCTGTACTTTCTATAGTGAATAGAGTTAGGCAGGGA
TATTCACCATTATCGTTTCAGACCCACCTCCCAACCCCGAGGGGACCCAGAGAGGGCCTATTTCCCATGA
TTCCTTCATATTTGCATATACGATACAAGGCTGTTAGAGAGATAATTAGAATTAATTTGACTGTAAACAC
AAAGATATTAGTACAAAATACGTGACGTAGAAAGTAATAATTTCTTGGGTAGTTTGCAGTTTTAAAATTA
TGTTTTAAAATGGACTATCATATGCTTACCGTAACTTGAAAGTATTTCGATTTCTTGGCTTTATATATCT
TGTGGAAAGGACGAAACACCGACAGCTCTCATAGTCGGTCTGTTTAAGAGCTATGSTSGRWMTGTTTAAG
AGCTATGCTGGAAACAGCATAGCAAGTTTAAATAAGGCTAGTCCGTTATCAACTTGAAAAAGTGGCACCG
AGTCGGTGCTTTTTTTGAATTCTAGATCTTGAGACAAATGGCAGTATTCATCCACAATTTTAAAAGAAAA
GGGGGGATTGGGGGGTACAGTGCAGGGGAAAGAATAGTAGACATAATAGCAACAGACATACAAACTAAAG
AATTACAAAAACAAATTACAAAAATTCAAAATTTTCGGGTTTATTACAGGGACAGCAGAGATCCACTTTG
GCGCCGGCTCGAGTGGCTCCGGTGCCCGTCAGTGGGCAGAGCGCACATCGCCCACAGTCCCCGAGAAGTT
GGGGGGAGGGGTCGGCAATTGAACCGGTGCCTAGAGAAGGTGGCGCGGGGTAAACTGGGAAAGTGATGTC
GTGTACTGGCTCCGCCTTTTTCCCGAGGGTGGGGGAGAACCGTATATAAGTGCAGTAGTCGCCGTGAACG
TTCTTTTTCGCAACGGGTTTGCCGCCAGAACACAGGTGTCGTGACGCGGGATCCGCCACCATGACCGAGT
ACAAGCCCACGGTGCGCCTCGCCACCCGCGACGACGTCCCCAGGGCCGTACGCACCCTCGCCGCCGCGTT
CGCCGACTACCCCGCCACGCGCCACACCGTCGATCCGGACCGCCACATCGAGCGGGTCACCGAGCTGCAA
GAACTCTTCCTCACGCGCGTCGGGCTCGACATCGGCAAGGTGTGGGTCGCGGACGACGGCGCCGCGGTGG
CGGTCTGGACCACGCCGGAGAGCGTCGAAGCGGGGGCGGTGTTCGCCGAGATCGGCCCGCGCATGGCCGA
GTTGAGCGGTTCCCGGCTGGCCGCGCAGCAACAGATGGAAGGCCTCCTGGCGCCGCACCGGCCCAAGGAG
CCCGCGTGGTTCCTGGCCACCGTCGGAGTCTCGCCCGACCACCAGGGCAAGGGTCTGGGCAGCGCCGTCG
TGCTCCCCGGAGTGGAGGCGGCCGAGCGCGCCGGGGTGCCCGCCTTCCTGGAGACCTCCGCGCCCCGCAA
CCTCCCCTTCTACGAGCGGCTCGGCTTCACCGTCACCGCCGACGTCGAGGTGCCCGAAGGACCGCGCACC
TGGTGCATGACCCGCAAGCCCGGTGCCTGAACGCGTTAAGTCGACAATCAACCTCTGGATTACAAAATTT
GTGAAAGATTGACTGGTATTCTTAACTATGTTGCTCCTTTTACGCTATGTGGATACGCTGCTTTAATGCC
TTTGTATCATGCTATTGCTTCCCGTATGGCTTTCATTTTCTCCTCCTTGTATAAATCCTGGTTGCTGTCT
CTTTATGAGGAGTTGTGGCCCGTTGTCAGGCAACGTGGCGTGGTGTGCACTGTGTTTGCTGACGCAACCC
CCACTGGTTGGGGCATTGCCACCACCTGTCAGCTCCTTTCCGGGACTTTCGCTTTCCCCCTCCCTATTGC
CACGGCGGAACTCATCGCCGCCTGCCTTGCCCGCTGCTGGACAGGGGCTCGGCTGTTGGGCACTGACAAT
TCCGTGGTGTTGTCGGGGAAATCATCGTCCTTTCCTTGGCTGCTCGCCTGTGTTGCCACCTGGATTCTGC
GCGGGACGTCCTTCTGCTACGTCCCTTCGGCCCTCAATCCAGCGGACCTTCCTTCCCGCGGCCTGCTGCC
GGCTCTGCGGCCTCTTCCGCGTCTTCGCCTTCGCCCTCAGACGAGTCGGATCTCCCTTTGGGCCGCCTCC
CCGCGTCGACTTTAAGACCAATGACTTACAAGGCAGCTGTAGATCTTAGCCACTTTTTAAAAGAAAAGGG
GGGACTGGAAGGGCTAATTCACTCCCAACGAAGACAAGATCTGCTTTTTGCTTGTACTGGGTCTCTCTGG
TTAGACCAGATCTGAGCCTGGGAGCTCTCTGGCTAACTAGGGAACCCACTGCTTAAGCCTCAATAAAGCT
TGCCTTGAGTGCTTCAAGTAGTGTGTGCCCGTCTGTTGTGTGACTCTGGTAACTAGAGATCCCTCAGACC
CTTTTAGTCAGTGTGGAAAATCTCTAGCAGTACGTATAGTAGTTCATGTCATCTTATTATTCAGTATTTA
TAACTTGCAAAGAAATGAATATCAGAGAGTGAGAGGAACTTGTTTATTGCAGCTTATAATGGTTACAAAT
AAAGCAATAGCATCACAAATTTCACAAATAAAGCATTTTTTTCACTGCATTCTAGTTGTGGTTTGTCCAA
ACTCATCAATGTATCTTATCATGTCTGGCTCTAGCTATCCCGCCCCTAACTCCGCCCATCCCGCCCCTAA
CTCCGCCCAGTTCCGCCCATTCTCCGCCCCATGGCTGACTAATTTTTTTTATTTATGCAGAGGCCGAGGC
CGCCTCGGCCTCTGAGCTATTCCAGAAGTAGTGAGGAGGCTTTTTTGGAGGCCTAGGGACGTACCCAATT
CGCCCTATAGTGAGTCGTATTACGCGCGCTCACTGGCCGTCGTTTTACAACGTCGTGACTGGGAAAACCC
TGGCGTTACCCAACTTAATCGCCTTGCAGCACATCCCCCTTTCGCCAGCTGGCGTAATAGCGAAGAGGCC
CGCACCGATCGCCCTTCCCAACAGTTGCGCAGCCTGAATGGCGAATGGG
[124 nt withheld, positions 4880-5003]
C
[91 nt withheld, positions 5005-5095]
A
[49 nt withheld, positions 5097-5145]
CCTTTGACGTTGGAGTCCACGTTCTTT
[37 nt withheld, positions 5173-5209]
ACCCTATCTCGGTCTATTCTTTTGATTTATAAGGGATTTTGCCGATTTCGGCCTATTGGTTAAAAAATGA
GCTGATTTAACAAAAATTTAACGCGAATTTTAACAAAATATTAACGCTTACAATTTAGGTGGCACTTTTC
GGGGAAATGTGCGCGGAACCCCTATTTGTTTATTTTTCTAAATACATTCAAATATGTATCCGCTCATGAG
ACAATAACCCTGATAAATGCTTCAATAATATTGAAAAAGGAAGAGTATGAGTATTCAACATTTCCGTGTC
GCCCTTATTCCCTTTTTTGCGGCATTTTGCCTTCCTGTTTTTGCTCACCCAGAAACGCTGGTGAAAGTAA
AAGATGCTGAAGATCAGTTGGGTGCACGAGTGGGTTACATCGAACTGGATCTCAACAGCGGTAAGATCCT
TGAGAGTTTTCGCCCCGAAGAACGTTTTCCAATGATGAGCACTTTTAAAGTTCTGCTATGTGGCGCGGTA
TTATCCCGTATTGACGCCGGGCAAGAGCAACTCGGTCGCCGCATACACTATTCTCAGAATGACTTGGTTG
AGTACTCACCAGTCACAGAAAAGCATCTTACGGATGGCATGACAGTAAGAGAATTATGCAGTGCTGCCAT
AACCATGAGTGATAACACTGCGGCCAACTTACTTCTGACAACGATCGGAGGACCGAAGGAGCTAACCGCT
TTTTTGCACAACATGGGGGATCATGTAACTCGCCTTGATCGTTGGGAACCGGAGCTGAATGAAGCCATAC
CAAACGACGAGCGTGACACCACGATGCCTGTAGCAATGGCAACAACGTTGCGCAAACTATTAACTGGCGA
ACTACTTACTCTAGCTTCCCGGCAACAATTAATAGACTGGATGGAGGCGGATAAAGTTGCAGGACCACTT
CTGCGCTCGGCCCTTCCGGCTGGCTGGTTTATTGCTGATAAATCTGGAGCCGGTGAGCGTGGGTCTCGCG
GTATCATTGCAGCACTGGGGCCAGATGGTAAGCCCTCCCGTATCGTAGTTATCTACACGACGGGGAGTCA
GGCAACTATGGATGAACGAAATAGACAGATCGCTGAGATAGGTGCCTCACTGATTAAGCATTGGTAACTG
TCAGACCAAGTTTACTCATATATACTTTAGATTGATTTAAAACTTCATTTTTAATTTAAAAGGATCTAGG
TGAAGATCCTTTTTGATAATCTCATGACCAAAATCCCTTAACGTGAGTTTTCGTTCCACTGAGCGTCAGA
CCCCGTAGAAAAGATCAAAGGATCTTCTTGAGATCCTTTTTTTCTGCGCGTAATCTGCTGCTTGCAAACA
AAAAAACCACCGCTACCAGCGGTGGTTTGTTTGCCGGATCAAGAGCTACCAACTCTTTTTCCGAAGGTAA
CTGGCTTCAGCAGAGCGCAGATACCAAATACTGTTCTTCTAGTGTAGCCGTAGTTAGGCCACCACTTCAA
GAACTCTGTAGCACCGCCTACATACCTCGCTCTGCTAATCCTGTTACCAGTGGCTGCTGCCAGTGGCGAT
AAGTCGTGTCTTACCGGGTTGGACTCAAGACGATAGTTACCGGATAAGGCGCAGCGGTCGGGCTGAACGG
GGGGTTCGTGCACACAGCCCAGCTTGGAGCGAACGACCTACACCGAACTGAGATACCTACAGCGTGAGCT
ATGAGAAAGCGCCACGCTTCCCGAAGGGAGAAAGGCGGACAGGTATCCGGTAAGCGGCAGGGTCGGAACA
GGAGAGCGCACGAGGGAGCTTCCAGGGGGAAACGCCTGGTATCTTTATAGTCCTGTCGGGTTTCGCCACC
TCTGACTTGAGCGTCGATTTTTGTGATGCTCGTCAGGGGGGCGGAGCCTATGGAAAAACGCCAGCAACGC
GGCCTTTTTACGGTTCCTGGCCTTTTGCTGGCCTTTTGCTCACATGTTCTTTCCTGCGTTATCCCCTGAT
TCTGTGGATAACCGTATTACCGCCTTTGAGTGAGCTGATACCGCTCGCCGCAGCCGAACGACCGAGCGCA
GCGAGTCAGTGAGCGAGGAAGCGGAAGAGCGCCCAATACGCAAACCGCCTCTCCCCGCGCGTTGGCCGAT
TCATTAATGCAGCTG
