Features (pLannotate 1.2.2; 27 found; start..end, strand, type, name):
     49..70      +  protein_bind   CAP binding site: CAP binding activates transcription in the presence of cAMP. E. coli catabolite activator protein
     85..115     +  promoter       lac promoter: promoter for the E. coli lac operon
    123..139     +  protein_bind   lac operator: The lac repressor binds to the lac operator to inhibit transcription in E. coli. This inhibition can be relieved by adding lactose or isopropyl-β-D-thiogalactopyranoside (IPTG). lac repressor encoded by lacI
    184..202     +  promoter       T3 promoter: promoter for bacteriophage T3 RNA polymerase
    230..456     +  promoter       RSV promoter: Rous sarcoma virus enhancer/promoter
    457..637     +  LTR            5' LTR (truncated): truncated 5' long terminal repeat (LTR) from HIV-1
    684..809     +  misc_feature   HIV-1 Ψ: packaging signal of human immunodeficiency virus type 1
    793..1156    +  CDS            HIV-1 gag (fragment): gag protein from human immunodeficiency virus 1; gag
   1302..1535    +  misc_feature   RRE: The Rev response element (RRE) of HIV-1 allows for Rev-dependent mRNA export from the nucleus to the cytoplasm.
   1912..1938    +  CDS            Rev (fragment): human immunodeficiency virus 1 (HIV-1) Rev protein; rev; enhances nuclear export of unspliced and incompletely spliced viral mRNAs
   1942..2182    +  promoter       U6 promoter: RNA polymerase III promoter for human U6 snRNA
   2230..2297    +  misc_RNA       tracrRNA (fragment): trans-activating CRISPR RNA for the Streptococcus pyogenes CRISPR/Cas9 system
   2346..2463    +  misc_feature   cPPT/CTS: central polypurine tract and central termination sequence of HIV-1
   2532..2743    +  promoter       EF-1α core promoter: core promoter for human elongation factor EF-1α
   2769..3368    +  CDS            PuroR (fragment): puromycin N-acetyltransferase; pac from Streptomyces; confers resistance to puromycin
   3384..3972    +  misc_feature   WPRE: woodchuck hepatitis virus posttranscriptional regulatory element
   4023..4042    +  misc_feature   cPPT/CTS (fragment): central polypurine tract and central termination sequence of HIV-1
   4044..4277    +  LTR            3' LTR (ΔU3): self-inactivating 3' long terminal repeat (LTR) from HIV-1
   4355..4476    +  polyA_signal   SV40 poly(A) signal: SV40 polyadenylation signal
   4516..4651    +  rep_origin     SV40 ori: SV40 origin of replication
   4672..4690    -  promoter       T7 promoter: promoter for bacteriophage T7 RNA polymerase
   4698..4853    +  CDS            lacZα (fragment): LacZα fragment of β-galactosidase; lacZ fragment
   4858..5286    +  rep_origin     f1 ori (sequence partly withheld): f1 bacteriophage origin of replication; arrow indicates direction of (+) strand synthesis
   5339..5443    +  promoter       AmpR promoter: bla
   5444..6304    +  CDS            AmpR: β-lactamase; bla; confers resistance to ampicillin, carbenicillin, and related antibiotics
   6475..7063    +  rep_origin     ori: high-copy-number ColE1/pMB1/pBR322/pUC origin of replication
   7246..36      +  CDS            lacI (fragment) (across the origin): lac repressor; lacI; The lac repressor binds to the lac operator to inhibit transcription in E. coli. This inhibition can be relieved by adding lactose or isopropyl-β-D-thiogalactopyranoside (IPTG).
>Addgene plasmid #90899 | SMC6 G4.4 gRNA | addgene full sequence | sequence record 218075 | Addgene NGS Result
GCACGACAGGTTTCCCGACTGGAAAGCGGGCAGTGAGCGCAACGCAATTAATGTGAGTTAGCTCACTCAT
TAGGCACCCCAGGCTTTACACTTTATGCTTCCGGCTCGTATGTTGTGTGGAATTGTGAGCGGATAACAAT
TTCACACAGGAAACAGCTATGACCATGATTACGCCAAGCGCGCAATTAACCCTCACTAAAGGGAACAAAA
GCTGGAGCTGCAAGCTTAATGTAGTCTTATGCAATACTCTTGTAGTCTTGCAACATGGTAACGATGAGTT
AGCAACATGCCTTACAAGGAGAGAAAAAGCACCGTGCATGCCGATTGGTGGAAGTAAGGTGGTACGATCG
TGCCTTATTAGGAAGGCAACAGACGGGTCTGACATGGATTGGACGAACCACTGAATTGCCGCATTGCAGA
GATATTGTATTTAAGTGCCTAGCTCGATACATAAACGGGTCTCTCTGGTTAGACCAGATCTGAGCCTGGG
AGCTCTCTGGCTAACTAGGGAACCCACTGCTTAAGCCTCAATAAAGCTTGCCTTGAGTGCTTCAAGTAGT
GTGTGCCCGTCTGTTGTGTGACTCTGGTAACTAGAGATCCCTCAGACCCTTTTAGTCAGTGTGGAAAATC
TCTAGCAGTGGCGCCCGAACAGGGACTTGAAAGCGAAAGGGAAACCAGAGGAGCTCTCTCGACGCAGGAC
TCGGCTTGCTGAAGCGCGCACGGCAAGAGGCGAGGGGCGGCGACTGGTGAGTACGCCAAAAATTTTGACT
AGCGGAGGCTAGAAGGAGAGAGATGGGTGCGAGAGCGTCAGTATTAAGCGGGGGAGAATTAGATCGCGAT
GGGAAAAAATTCGGTTAAGGCCAGGGGGAAAGAAAAAATATAAATTAAAACATATAGTATGGGCAAGCAG
GGAGCTAGAACGATTCGCAGTTAATCCTGGCCTGTTAGAAACATCAGAAGGCTGTAGACAAATACTGGGA
CAGCTACAACCATCCCTTCAGACAGGATCAGAAGAACTTAGATCATTATATAATACAGTAGCAACCCTCT
ATTGTGTGCATCAAAGGATAGAGATAAAAGACACCAAGGAAGCTTTAGACAAGATAGAGGAAGAGCAAAA
CAAAAGTAAGACCACCGCACAGCAAGCGGCCGCTGATCTTCAGACCTGGAGGAGGAGATATGAGGGACAA
TTGGAGAAGTGAATTATATAAATATAAAGTAGTAAAAATTGAACCATTAGGAGTAGCACCCACCAAGGCA
AAGAGAAGAGTGGTGCAGAGAGAAAAAAGAGCAGTGGGAATAGGAGCTTTGTTCCTTGGGTTCTTGGGAG
CAGCAGGAAGCACTATGGGCGCAGCGTCAATGACGCTGACGGTACAGGCCAGACAATTATTGTCTGGTAT
AGTGCAGCAGCAGAACAATTTGCTGAGGGCTATTGAGGCGCAACAGCATCTGTTGCAACTCACAGTCTGG
GGCATCAAGCAGCTCCAGGCAAGAATCCTGGCTGTGGAAAGATACCTAAAGGATCAACAGCTCCTGGGGA
TTTGGGGTTGCTCTGGAAAACTCATTTGCACCACTGCTGTGCCTTGGAATGCTAGTTGGAGTAATAAATC
TCTGGAACAGATTTGGAATCACACGACCTGGATGGAGTGGGACAGAGAAATTAACAATTACACAAGCTTA
ATACACTCCTTAATTGAAGAATCGCAAAACCAGCAAGAAAAGAATGAACAAGAATTATTGGAATTAGATA
AATGGGCAAGTTTGTGGAATTGGTTTAACATAACAAATTGGCTGTGGTATATAAAATTATTCATAATGAT
AGTAGGAGGCTTGGTAGGTTTAAGAATAGTTTTTGCTGTACTTTCTATAGTGAATAGAGTTAGGCAGGGA
TATTCACCATTATCGTTTCAGACCCACCTCCCAACCCCGAGGGGACCCAGAGAGGGCCTATTTCCCATGA
TTCCTTCATATTTGCATATACGATACAAGGCTGTTAGAGAGATAATTAGAATTAATTTGACTGTAAACAC
AAAGATATTAGTACAAAATACGTGACGTAGAAAGTAATAATTTCTTGGGTAGTTTGCAGTTTTAAAATTA
TGTTTTAAAATGGACTATCATATGCTTACCGTAACTTGAAAGTATTTCGATTTCTTGGCTTTATATATCT
TGTGGAAAGGACGAAACACCGACAGCTCTCATAGTCGGTCTGTTTAAGAGCTATGCTGGAAACAGCATAG
CAAGTTTAAATAAGGCTAGTCCGTTATCAACTTGAAAAAGTGGCACCGAGTCGGTGCTTTTTTTGAATTC
TAGATCTTGAGACAAATGGCAGTATTCATCCACAATTTTAAAAGAAAAGGGGGGATTGGGGGGTACAGTG
CAGGGGAAAGAATAGTAGACATAATAGCAACAGACATACAAACTAAAGAATTACAAAAACAAATTACAAA
AATTCAAAATTTTCGGGTTTATTACAGGGACAGCAGAGATCCACTTTGGCGCCGGCTCGAGTGGCTCCGG
TGCCCGTCAGTGGGCAGAGCGCACATCGCCCACAGTCCCCGAGAAGTTGGGGGGAGGGGTCGGCAATTGA
ACCGGTGCCTAGAGAAGGTGGCGCGGGGTAAACTGGGAAAGTGATGTCGTGTACTGGCTCCGCCTTTTTC
CCGAGGGTGGGGGAGAACCGTATATAAGTGCAGTAGTCGCCGTGAACGTTCTTTTTCGCAACGGGTTTGC
CGCCAGAACACAGGTGTCGTGACGCGGGATCCGCCACCATGACCGAGTACAAGCCCACGGTGCGCCTCGC
CACCCGCGACGACGTCCCCAGGGCCGTACGCACCCTCGCCGCCGCGTTCGCCGACTACCCCGCCACGCGC
CACACCGTCGATCCGGACCGCCACATCGAGCGGGTCACCGAGCTGCAAGAACTCTTCCTCACGCGCGTCG
GGCTCGACATCGGCAAGGTGTGGGTCGCGGACGACGGCGCCGCGGTGGCGGTCTGGACCACGCCGGAGAG
CGTCGAAGCGGGGGCGGTGTTCGCCGAGATCGGCCCGCGCATGGCCGAGTTGAGCGGTTCCCGGCTGGCC
GCGCAGCAACAGATGGAAGGCCTCCTGGCGCCGCACCGGCCCAAGGAGCCCGCGTGGTTCCTGGCCACCG
TCGGAGTCTCGCCCGACCACCAGGGCAAGGGTCTGGGCAGCGCCGTCGTGCTCCCCGGAGTGGAGGCGGC
CGAGCGCGCCGGGGTGCCCGCCTTCCTGGAGACCTCCGCGCCCCGCAACCTCCCCTTCTACGAGCGGCTC
GGCTTCACCGTCACCGCCGACGTCGAGGTGCCCGAAGGACCGCGCACCTGGTGCATGACCCGCAAGCCCG
GTGCCTGAACGCGTTAAGTCGACAATCAACCTCTGGATTACAAAATTTGTGAAAGATTGACTGGTATTCT
TAACTATGTTGCTCCTTTTACGCTATGTGGATACGCTGCTTTAATGCCTTTGTATCATGCTATTGCTTCC
CGTATGGCTTTCATTTTCTCCTCCTTGTATAAATCCTGGTTGCTGTCTCTTTATGAGGAGTTGTGGCCCG
TTGTCAGGCAACGTGGCGTGGTGTGCACTGTGTTTGCTGACGCAACCCCCACTGGTTGGGGCATTGCCAC
CACCTGTCAGCTCCTTTCCGGGACTTTCGCTTTCCCCCTCCCTATTGCCACGGCGGAACTCATCGCCGCC
TGCCTTGCCCGCTGCTGGACAGGGGCTCGGCTGTTGGGCACTGACAATTCCGTGGTGTTGTCGGGGAAAT
CATCGTCCTTTCCTTGGCTGCTCGCCTGTGTTGCCACCTGGATTCTGCGCGGGACGTCCTTCTGCTACGT
CCCTTCGGCCCTCAATCCAGCGGACCTTCCTTCCCGCGGCCTGCTGCCGGCTCTGCGGCCTCTTCCGCGT
CTTCGCCTTCGCCCTCAGACGAGTCGGATCTCCCTTTGGGCCGCCTCCCCGCGTCGACTTTAAGACCAAT
GACTTACAAGGCAGCTGTAGATCTTAGCCACTTTTTAAAAGAAAAGGGGGGACTGGAAGGGCTAATTCAC
TCCCAACGAAGACAAGATCTGCTTTTTGCTTGTACTGGGTCTCTCTGGTTAGACCAGATCTGAGCCTGGG
AGCTCTCTGGCTAACTAGGGAACCCACTGCTTAAGCCTCAATAAAGCTTGCCTTGAGTGCTTCAAGTAGT
GTGTGCCCGTCTGTTGTGTGACTCTGGTAACTAGAGATCCCTCAGACCCTTTTAGTCAGTGTGGAAAATC
TCTAGCAGTACGTATAGTAGTTCATGTCATCTTATTATTCAGTATTTATAACTTGCAAAGAAATGAATAT
CAGAGAGTGAGAGGAACTTGTTTATTGCAGCTTATAATGGTTACAAATAAAGCAATAGCATCACAAATTT
CACAAATAAAGCATTTTTTTCACTGCATTCTAGTTGTGGTTTGTCCAAACTCATCAATGTATCTTATCAT
GTCTGGCTCTAGCTATCCCGCCCCTAACTCCGCCCATCCCGCCCCTAACTCCGCCCAGTTCCGCCCATTC
TCCGCCCCATGGCTGACTAATTTTTTTTATTTATGCAGAGGCCGAGGCCGCCTCGGCCTCTGAGCTATTC
CAGAAGTAGTGAGGAGGCTTTTTTGGAGGCCTAGGGACGTACCCAATTCGCCCTATAGTGAGTCGTATTA
CGCGCGCTCACTGGCCGTCGTTTTACAACGTCGTGACTGGGAAAACCCTGGCGTTACCCAACTTAATCGC
CTTGCAGCACATCCCCCTTTCGCCAGCTGGCGTAATAGCGAAGAGGCCCGCACCGATCGCCCTTCCCAAC
AGTTGCGCAGCCTGAATGGCGAATGGG
[124 nt withheld, positions 4858-4981]
C
[91 nt withheld, positions 4983-5073]
A
[49 nt withheld, positions 5075-5123]
CCTTTGACGTTGGAGTCCACGTTCTTT
[37 nt withheld, positions 5151-5187]
ACCCTATCTCGGTCTATTCTTTTGATTTATAAGGGATTTTGCCGATTTCGGCCTATTGGTTAAAAAATGA
GCTGATTTAACAAAAATTTAACGCGAATTTTAACAAAATATTAACGCTTACAATTTAGGTGGCACTTTTC
GGGGAAATGTGCGCGGAACCCCTATTTGTTTATTTTTCTAAATACATTCAAATATGTATCCGCTCATGAG
ACAATAACCCTGATAAATGCTTCAATAATATTGAAAAAGGAAGAGTATGAGTATTCAACATTTCCGTGTC
GCCCTTATTCCCTTTTTTGCGGCATTTTGCCTTCCTGTTTTTGCTCACCCAGAAACGCTGGTGAAAGTAA
AAGATGCTGAAGATCAGTTGGGTGCACGAGTGGGTTACATCGAACTGGATCTCAACAGCGGTAAGATCCT
TGAGAGTTTTCGCCCCGAAGAACGTTTTCCAATGATGAGCACTTTTAAAGTTCTGCTATGTGGCGCGGTA
TTATCCCGTATTGACGCCGGGCAAGAGCAACTCGGTCGCCGCATACACTATTCTCAGAATGACTTGGTTG
AGTACTCACCAGTCACAGAAAAGCATCTTACGGATGGCATGACAGTAAGAGAATTATGCAGTGCTGCCAT
AACCATGAGTGATAACACTGCGGCCAACTTACTTCTGACAACGATCGGAGGACCGAAGGAGCTAACCGCT
TTTTTGCACAACATGGGGGATCATGTAACTCGCCTTGATCGTTGGGAACCGGAGCTGAATGAAGCCATAC
CAAACGACGAGCGTGACACCACGATGCCTGTAGCAATGGCAACAACGTTGCGCAAACTATTAACTGGCGA
ACTACTTACTCTAGCTTCCCGGCAACAATTAATAGACTGGATGGAGGCGGATAAAGTTGCAGGACCACTT
CTGCGCTCGGCCCTTCCGGCTGGCTGGTTTATTGCTGATAAATCTGGAGCCGGTGAGCGTGGGTCTCGCG
GTATCATTGCAGCACTGGGGCCAGATGGTAAGCCCTCCCGTATCGTAGTTATCTACACGACGGGGAGTCA
GGCAACTATGGATGAACGAAATAGACAGATCGCTGAGATAGGTGCCTCACTGATTAAGCATTGGTAACTG
TCAGACCAAGTTTACTCATATATACTTTAGATTGATTTAAAACTTCATTTTTAATTTAAAAGGATCTAGG
TGAAGATCCTTTTTGATAATCTCATGACCAAAATCCCTTAACGTGAGTTTTCGTTCCACTGAGCGTCAGA
CCCCGTAGAAAAGATCAAAGGATCTTCTTGAGATCCTTTTTTTCTGCGCGTAATCTGCTGCTTGCAAACA
AAAAAACCACCGCTACCAGCGGTGGTTTGTTTGCCGGATCAAGAGCTACCAACTCTTTTTCCGAAGGTAA
CTGGCTTCAGCAGAGCGCAGATACCAAATACTGTTCTTCTAGTGTAGCCGTAGTTAGGCCACCACTTCAA
GAACTCTGTAGCACCGCCTACATACCTCGCTCTGCTAATCCTGTTACCAGTGGCTGCTGCCAGTGGCGAT
AAGTCGTGTCTTACCGGGTTGGACTCAAGACGATAGTTACCGGATAAGGCGCAGCGGTCGGGCTGAACGG
GGGGTTCGTGCACACAGCCCAGCTTGGAGCGAACGACCTACACCGAACTGAGATACCTACAGCGTGAGCT
ATGAGAAAGCGCCACGCTTCCCGAAGGGAGAAAGGCGGACAGGTATCCGGTAAGCGGCAGGGTCGGAACA
GGAGAGCGCACGAGGGAGCTTCCAGGGGGAAACGCCTGGTATCTTTATAGTCCTGTCGGGTTTCGCCACC
TCTGACTTGAGCGTCGATTTTTGTGATGCTCGTCAGGGGGGCGGAGCCTATGGAAAAACGCCAGCAACGC
GGCCTTTTTACGGTTCCTGGCCTTTTGCTGGCCTTTTGCTCACATGTTCTTTCCTGCGTTATCCCCTGAT
TCTGTGGATAACCGTATTACCGCCTTTGAGTGAGCTGATACCGCTCGCCGCAGCCGAACGACCGAGCGCA
GCGAGTCAGTGAGCGAGGAAGCGGAAGAGCGCCCAATACGCAAACCGCCTCTCCCCGCGCGTTGGCCGAT
TCATTAATGCAGCTG
